Addgene plasmid #152999: p2T-CMV-eA3AmaxNG-BlastR
Purpose: C-to-T base editor, NG PAM
Depositing lab: David Liu. Publication: Determinants of Base Editing Outcomes from Target Library Analysis and Machine Learning. Arbab M, Shen MW, Mok B, Wilson C, Matuszek Z, Cassa CA, Liu DR. Cell. 2020 Jun 9. pii: S0092-8674(20)30632-2. doi: 10.1016/j.cell.2020.05.037. PubMed 32533916.
Backbone
  Vector backbone: p2T-CMV-BlastR
  Vector type: Mammalian Expression, CRISPR
Growth in bacteria
  Bacterial resistance: Ampicillin, 100 μg/mL
  Growth temperature: 37°C
  Growth strain: DH5alpha
  Copy number: Unknown
Gene/Insert
  Gene/Insert name: eA3A-nSpCas9 NG-UGI-UGI
  Species: Synthetic
  Promoter: CMV
  Cloning method: Unknown
Terms and licenses: Academic/Nonprofit Terms; Industry Terms: Not Available to Industry
How to cite: p2T-CMV-eA3AmaxNG-BlastR was a gift from David Liu (Addgene plasmid # 152999 ; http://n2t.net/addgene:152999 ; RRID:Addgene_152999)
