[The description below was written by a language model from this plasmid's Addgene catalogue record and pLannotate feature annotations shown in this document.]
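Description:
p2T-CMV-eA3AmaxNG-BlastR is a mammalian expression plasmid of about 10.4 kb that encodes a CRISPR cytosine (C-to-T) base editor recognising NG PAMs, built on the p2T-CMV-BlastR backbone. In E. coli it is maintained through a high-copy ColE1/pUC-type origin and selected with ampicillin via the β-lactamase gene. A separate cassette on the opposite strand places the blasticidin S deaminase gene (BSD) under the SV40 enhancer/early promoter, with an EM7 bacterial promoter immediately upstream and an SV40 polyadenylation signal downstream, allowing blasticidin selection of transfected mammalian cells. Short fragments annotated as bleomycin-resistance, lacI and lac promoter/operator sequence appear to be backbone remnants. The "p2T" name suggests a Tol2 transposon backbone, but neither the catalogue fields nor the feature table annotate transposon arms, so this is not confirmed by the record.

The payload is a single synthetic open reading frame, eA3A-nSpCas9 NG-UGI-UGI, driven by the CMV enhancer and immediate-early promoter (which span the sequence origin) and terminated by the bGH polyadenylation signal. A T7 promoter sits just upstream of the coding region. The fusion begins with a human APOBEC3A-derived cytidine deaminase (the engineered eA3A variant), followed by Streptococcus pyogenes Cas9 carrying the D10A nickase mutation in its NG-PAM variant form, then uracil glycosylase inhibitor from phage PBS2. The insert name indicates two UGI copies, although the annotation detected only one. Guided by a separately supplied sgRNA, the deaminase converts cytosine to uracil in the exposed single strand, UGI blocks uracil excision, and nicking of the opposite strand biases repair toward a C•G-to-T•A outcome. The plasmid was deposited with a study of base editing outcomes using target libraries and machine learning.
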