Features (pLannotate 1.2.2; 24 found; start..end, strand, type, name):
     48..66      +  promoter       T7 promoter: promoter for bacteriophage T7 RNA polymerase
    137..730     +  CDS            APOBEC3A: ABC3A_HUMAN - Experimental evidence at protein level: Swiss-Prot protein existence level 1. DNA deaminase (cytidine deaminase) with restriction activity against viruses, foreign DNA and mobility of retrotransposons. Exhibits antiviral activity against adeno-associated virus (AAV) and human T- cell leukemia virus type 1 (HTLV-1) and may inhibit the mobility of LTR and non-LTR retrotransposons. Selectively targets single-stranded DNA and can deaminate both methylcytosine and cytosine in foreign DNA. Can induce somatic hypermutation in the nuclear and mitochondrial DNA. May also play a role in th
    827..2428    +  CDS            dCas9(N): N-terminal portion of catalytically inactive Streptococcus pyogenes dCas9 carrying the D10A mutation (Zetsche et al., 2015)
   2429..4923    +  CDS            Cas9(C) (fragment): C-terminal portion of Streptococcus pyogenes Cas9 (Zetsche et al., 2015)
   5237..5485    +  CDS            UGI: UNGI_BPPB2 - Experimental evidence at protein level: Swiss-Prot protein existence level 1. This protein binds specifically and reversibly to the host uracil-DNA glycosylase, preventing removal of uracil residues from PBS2 DNA by the host uracil-excision repair system. From Bacillus phage PBS2 (Bacteriophage PBS2).
   5603..5827    +  polyA_signal   bGH poly(A) signal: bovine growth hormone polyadenylation signal
   5831..5852    +  promoter       SV40 promoter (fragment): SV40 enhancer and early promoter
   5857..5873    +  misc_feature   MCS (fragment): pBluescript multiple cloning site
   5922..5938    -  protein_bind   lac operator: The lac repressor binds to the lac operator to inhibit transcription in E. coli. This inhibition can be relieved by adding lactose or isopropyl-β-D-thiogalactopyranoside (IPTG). lac repressor encoded by lacI
   5946..5976    -  promoter       lac promoter: promoter for the E. coli lac operon
   5991..6012    -  protein_bind   CAP binding site: CAP binding activates transcription in the presence of cAMP. E. coli catabolite activator protein
   6025..6117    -  CDS            lacI (fragment): lac repressor; lacI; The lac repressor binds to the lac operator to inhibit transcription in E. coli. This inhibition can be relieved by adding lactose or isopropyl-β-D-thiogalactopyranoside (IPTG).
   6129..6250    -  polyA_signal   SV40 poly(A) signal: SV40 polyadenylation signal
   6245..6370    -  CDS            ble (fragment): BLE_KLEPN - Experimental evidence at protein level: Swiss-Prot protein existence level 1. Binding protein with a strong affinity to the bleomycin family of antibiotics. Binds to CL990; an antimitotic-antibiotic compound. From Klebsiella pneumoniae.
   6380..6407    -  CDS            BleoR (fragment): antibiotic-binding protein; Sh ble from Streptoalloteichus hindustanus; confers resistance to bleomycin, phleomycin, and Zeocin™
   6408..6806    -  CDS            BSD: blasticidin S deaminase; Aspergillus terreus BSD; confers resistance to blasticidin
   6825..6872    -  promoter       EM7 promoter: synthetic bacterial promoter&nbsp
   6920..7249    -  promoter       SV40 promoter: SV40 enhancer and early promoter
   7633..8221    -  rep_origin     ori: high-copy-number ColE1/pMB1/pBR322/pUC origin of replication
   8392..9252    -  CDS            AmpR: β-lactamase; bla; confers resistance to ampicillin, carbenicillin, and related antibiotics
   9253..9357    -  promoter       AmpR promoter: bla
   9428..9472    -  misc_feature   bom (fragment): basis of mobility region from pBR322
   9805..10184   +  enhancer       CMV enhancer: human cytomegalovirus immediate early enhancer
  10185..6       +  promoter       CMV promoter (across the origin): human cytomegalovirus (CMV) immediate early promoter
>Addgene plasmid #152999 | p2T-CMV-eA3AmaxNG-BlastR | addgene full sequence | sequence record 304679 | Addgene NGS Result
AGAGCTGGTTTAGTGAACCGTCAGATCCGCTAGAGATCCGCGGCCGCTAATACGACTCACTATAGGGAGA
GCCGCCACCATGAAACGGACAGCCGACGGAAGCGAGTTCGAGTCACCAAAGAAGAAGCGGAAAGTCGAGG
CAAGCCCAGCAAGCGGCCCACGGCACCTGATGGACCCCCACATTTTCACCAGCAACTTCAACAACGGAAT
CGGACGACACAAGACCTACCTGTGCTATGAGGTGGAGAGGCTGGACAACGGCACATCCGTGAAGATGGAT
CAGCACAGAGGCTTCCTGCACGGCCAGGCCAAGAATCTGCTGTGCGGCTTCTACGGCCGGCACGCAGAGC
TGCGCTTTCTGGACCTGGTGCCATCTCTGCAGCTGGATCCCGCCCAGATCTATAGGGTGACCTGGTTCAT
CAGCTGGTCCCCTTGCTTTAGCTGGGGATGTGCAGGAGAGGTGAGGGCCTTCCTGCAGGAGAACACACAC
GTGAGGCTGAGAATCTTTGCCGCCCGGATCTACGACTATGATCCCCTGTACAAGGAGGCCCTGCAGATGC
TGAGGGACGCAGGAGCCCAGGTGTCTATCATGACCTATGATGAGTTCAAGCACTGCTGGGACACATTTGT
GGATCACCAGGGCTGTCCCTTTCAGCCTTGGGACGGCCTGGACGAGCATTCCCAGGCACTGAGCGGACGG
CTGAGGGCAATTCTGCAGAACCAGGGCAATTCTGGCGGATCTAGCGGAGGATCCTCTGGCAGCGAGACAC
CAGGAACAAGCGAGTCAGCAACACCAGAGAGCAGTGGCGGCAGCAGCGGCGGCAGCGACAAGAAGTACAG
CATCGGCCTGGCCATCGGCACCAACTCTGTGGGCTGGGCCGTGATCACCGACGAGTACAAGGTGCCCAGC
AAGAAATTCAAGGTGCTGGGCAACACCGACCGGCACAGCATCAAGAAGAACCTGATCGGAGCCCTGCTGT
TCGACAGCGGCGAAACAGCCGAGGCCACCCGGCTGAAGAGAACCGCCAGAAGAAGATACACCAGACGGAA
GAACCGGATCTGCTATCTGCAAGAGATCTTCAGCAACGAGATGGCCAAGGTGGACGACAGCTTCTTCCAC
AGACTGGAAGAGTCCTTCCTGGTGGAAGAGGATAAGAAGCACGAGCGGCACCCCATCTTCGGCAACATCG
TGGACGAGGTGGCCTACCACGAGAAGTACCCCACCATCTACCACCTGAGAAAGAAACTGGTGGACAGCAC
CGACAAGGCCGACCTGCGGCTGATCTATCTGGCCCTGGCCCACATGATCAAGTTCCGGGGCCACTTCCTG
ATCGAGGGCGACCTGAACCCCGACAACAGCGACGTGGACAAGCTGTTCATCCAGCTGGTGCAGACCTACA
ACCAGCTGTTCGAGGAAAACCCCATCAACGCCAGCGGCGTGGACGCCAAGGCCATCCTGTCTGCCAGACT
GAGCAAGAGCAGACGGCTGGAAAATCTGATCGCCCAGCTGCCCGGCGAGAAGAAGAATGGCCTGTTCGGA
AACCTGATTGCCCTGAGCCTGGGCCTGACCCCCAACTTCAAGAGCAACTTCGACCTGGCCGAGGATGCCA
AACTGCAGCTGAGCAAGGACACCTACGACGACGACCTGGACAACCTGCTGGCCCAGATCGGCGACCAGTA
CGCCGACCTGTTTCTGGCCGCCAAGAACCTGTCCGACGCCATCCTGCTGAGCGACATCCTGAGAGTGAAC
ACCGAGATCACCAAGGCCCCCCTGAGCGCCTCTATGATCAAGAGATACGACGAGCACCACCAGGACCTGA
CCCTGCTGAAAGCTCTCGTGCGGCAGCAGCTGCCTGAGAAGTACAAAGAGATTTTCTTCGACCAGAGCAA
GAACGGCTACGCCGGCTACATTGACGGCGGAGCCAGCCAGGAAGAGTTCTACAAGTTCATCAAGCCCATC
CTGGAAAAGATGGACGGCACCGAGGAACTGCTCGTGAAGCTGAACAGAGAGGACCTGCTGCGGAAGCAGC
GGACCTTCGACAACGGCAGCATCCCCCACCAGATCCACCTGGGAGAGCTGCACGCCATTCTGCGGCGGCA
GGAAGATTTTTACCCATTCCTGAAGGACAACCGGGAAAAGATCGAGAAGATCCTGACCTTCCGCATCCCC
TACTACGTGGGCCCTCTGGCCAGGGGAAACAGCAGATTCGCCTGGATGACCAGAAAGAGCGAGGAAACCA
TCACCCCCTGGAACTTCGAGGAAGTGGTGGACAAGGGCGCTTCCGCCCAGAGCTTCATCGAGCGGATGAC
CAACTTCGATAAGAACCTGCCCAACGAGAAGGTGCTGCCCAAGCACAGCCTGCTGTACGAGTACTTCACC
GTGTATAACGAGCTGACCAAAGTGAAATACGTGACCGAGGGAATGAGAAAGCCCGCCTTCCTGAGCGGCG
AGCAGAAAAAGGCCATCGTGGACCTGCTGTTCAAGACCAACCGGAAAGTGACCGTGAAGCAGCTGAAAGA
GGACTACTTCAAGAAAATCGAGTGCTTCGACTCCGTGGAAATCTCCGGCGTGGAAGATCGGTTCAACGCC
TCCCTGGGCACATACCACGATCTGCTGAAAATTATCAAGGACAAGGACTTCCTGGACAATGAGGAAAACG
AGGACATTCTGGAAGATATCGTGCTGACCCTGACACTGTTTGAGGACAGAGAGATGATCGAGGAACGGCT
GAAAACCTATGCCCACCTGTTCGACGACAAAGTGATGAAGCAGCTGAAGCGGCGGAGATACACCGGCTGG
GGCAGGCTGAGCCGGAAGCTGATCAACGGCATCCGGGACAAGCAGTCCGGCAAGACAATCCTGGATTTCC
TGAAGTCCGACGGCTTCGCCAACAGAAACTTCATGCAGCTGATCCACGACGACAGCCTGACCTTTAAAGA
GGACATCCAGAAAGCCCAGGTGTCCGGCCAGGGCGATAGCCTGCACGAGCACATTGCCAATCTGGCCGGC
AGCCCCGCCATTAAGAAGGGCATCCTGCAGACAGTGAAGGTGGTGGACGAGCTCGTGAAAGTGATGGGCC
GGCACAAGCCCGAGAACATCGTGATCGAAATGGCCAGAGAGAACCAGACCACCCAGAAGGGACAGAAGAA
CAGCCGCGAGAGAATGAAGCGGATCGAAGAGGGCATCAAAGAGCTGGGCAGCCAGATCCTGAAAGAACAC
CCCGTGGAAAACACCCAGCTGCAGAACGAGAAGCTGTACCTGTACTACCTGCAGAATGGGCGGGATATGT
ACGTGGACCAGGAACTGGACATCAACCGGCTGTCCGACTACGATGTGGACCATATCGTGCCTCAGAGCTT
TCTGAAGGACGACTCCATCGACAACAAGGTGCTGACCAGAAGCGACAAGAACCGGGGCAAGAGCGACAAC
GTGCCCTCCGAAGAGGTCGTGAAGAAGATGAAGAACTACTGGCGGCAGCTGCTGAACGCCAAGCTGATTA
CCCAGAGAAAGTTCGACAATCTGACCAAGGCCGAGAGAGGCGGCCTGAGCGAACTGGATAAGGCCGGCTT
CATCAAGAGACAGCTGGTGGAAACCCGGCAGATCACAAAGCACGTGGCACAGATCCTGGACTCCCGGATG
AACACTAAGTACGACGAGAATGACAAGCTGATCCGGGAAGTGAAAGTGATCACCCTGAAGTCCAAGCTGG
TGTCCGATTTCCGGAAGGATTTCCAGTTTTACAAAGTGCGCGAGATCAACAACTACCACCACGCCCACGA
CGCCTACCTGAACGCCGTCGTGGGAACCGCCCTGATCAAAAAGTACCCTAAGCTGGAAAGCGAGTTCGTG
TACGGCGACTACAAGGTGTACGACGTGCGGAAGATGATCGCCAAGAGCGAGCAGGAAATCGGCAAGGCCA
CCGCCAAGTACTTCTTCTACAGCAACATCATGAACTTTTTCAAGACCGAGATTACCCTGGCCAACGGCGA
GATCCGGAAGCGGCCTCTGATCGAGACAAACGGCGAAACCGGGGAGATCGTGTGGGATAAGGGCCGGGAT
TTTGCCACCGTGCGGAAAGTGCTGAGCATGCCCCAAGTGAATATCGTGAAAAAGACCGAGGTGCAGACAG
GCGGCTTCAGCAAAGAGTCTATCCGGCCCAAGAGGAACAGCGATAAGCTGATCGCCAGAAAGAAGGACTG
GGACCCTAAGAAGTACGGCGGCTTCGTCAGCCCCACCGTGGCCTATTCTGTGCTGGTGGTGGCCAAAGTG
GAAAAGGGCAAGTCCAAGAAACTGAAGAGTGTGAAAGAGCTGCTGGGGATCACCATCATGGAAAGAAGCA
GCTTCGAGAAGAATCCCATCGACTTTCTGGAAGCCAAGGGCTACAAAGAAGTGAAAAAGGACCTGATCAT
CAAGCTGCCTAAGTACTCCCTGTTCGAGCTGGAAAACGGCCGGAAGAGAATGCTGGCCTCTGCCCGCTTC
CTGCAGAAGGGAAACGAACTGGCCCTGCCCTCCAAATATGTGAACTTCCTGTACCTGGCCAGCCACTATG
AGAAGCTGAAGGGCTCCCCCGAGGATAATGAGCAGAAACAGCTGTTTGTGGAACAGCACAAGCACTACCT
GGACGAGATCATCGAGCAGATCAGCGAGTTCTCCAAGAGAGTGATCCTGGCCGACGCTAATCTGGACAAA
GTGCTGTCCGCCTACAACAAGCACCGGGATAAGCCCATCAGAGAGCAGGCCGAGAATATCATCCACCTGT
TTACCCTGACCAATCTGGGAGCCCCTCGCGCCTTCAAGTACTTTGACACCACCATCGACCGGAAGGTGTA
CCGCAGCACCAAAGAGGTGCTGGACGCCACCCTGATCCACCAGAGCATCACCGGCCTGTACGAGACACGG
ATCGACCTGTCTCAGCTGGGAGGTGACAGCGGCGGGAGCGGCGGGAGCGGGGGGAGCACTAATCTGAGCG
ACATCATTGAGAAGGAGACTGGGAAACAGCTGGTCATTCAGGAGTCCATCCTGATGCTGCCTGAGGAGGT
GGAGGAAGTGATCGGCAACAAGCCAGAGTCTGACATCCTGGTGCACACCGCCTACGACGAGTCCACAGAT
GAGAATGTGATGCTGCTGACCTCTGACGCCCCCGAGTATAAGCCTTGGGCCCTGGTCATCCAGGATTCTA
ACGGCGAGAATAAGATCAAGATGCTGAGCGGAGGATCCGGAGGATCTGGAGGCAGCACCAACCTGTCTGA
CATCATCGAGAAGGAGACAGGCAAGCAGCTGGTCATCCAGGAGAGCATCCTGATGCTGCCCGAAGAAGTC
GAAGAAGTGATCGGAAACAAGCCTGAGAGCGATATCCTGGTCCATACCGCCTACGACGAGAGTACCGACG
AAAATGTGATGCTGCTGACATCCGACGCCCCAGAGTATAAGCCCTGGGCTCTGGTCATCCAGGATTCCAA
CGGAGAGAACAAAATCAAAATGCTGTCTGGCGGCTCAAAAAGAACCGCCGACGGCAGCGAATTCGAGCCC
AAGAAGAAGAGGAAAGTCTAACCGGTCATCATCACCATCACCATTGAGTTTAAACCCGCTGATCAGCCTC
GACTGTGCCTTCTAGTTGCCAGCCATCTGTTGTTTGCCCCTCCCCCGTGCCTTCCTTGACCCTGGAAGGT
GCCACTCCCACTGTCCTTTCCTAATAAAATGAGGAAATTGCATCGCATTGTCTGAGTAGGTGTCATTCTA
TTCTGGGGGGTGGGGTGGGGCAGGACAGCAAGGGGGAGGATTGGGAAGACAATAGCAGGCATGCTGGGGA
TGCGGTGGGCTCTATGGCTTCTGAGGCGGAAAGAACCAGCTGGGGCTCGATACCGTCGACCTCTAGCTAG
AGCTTGGCGTAATCATGGTCATAGCTGTTTCCTGTGTGAAATTGTTATCCGCTCACAATTCCACACAACA
TACGAGCCGGAAGCATAAAGTGTAAAGCCTAGGGTGCCTAATGAGTGAGCTAACTCACATTAATTGCGTT
GCGCTCACTGCCCGCTTTCCAGTCGGGAAACCTGTCGTGCCAGCTGCATTAATGAATCGGCCAACGCGCG
GGGAGAGGCGGTTTGCGTATTGGGCGCTACAGACATGATAAGATACATTGATGAGTTTGGACAAACCACA
ACTAGAATGCAGTGAAAAAAATGCTTTATTTGTGAAATTTGTGATGCTATTGCTTTATTTGTAACCATTA
TAAGCTGCAATAAACAAGTTGGGGTGGGCGAAGAACTCCAGCATGAGATCCCCGCGCTGGAGGATCATCC
AGCCGGCGTCCCGGAAAACGATTCCGAAGCCCAACCTTTCATAGAAGGCGGCGGTGGAATCGAAATCTCG
TAGCACGTGTCAGTCCTGCTCCTCGGCCACGAAGTGCTTAGCCCTCCCACACATAACCAGAGGGCAGCAA
TTCACGAATCCCAACTGCCGTCGGCTGTCCATCACTGTCCTTCACTATGGCTTTGATCCCAGGATGCAGA
TCGAGAAGCACCTGTCGGCACCGTCCGCAGGGGCTCAAGATGCCCCTGTTCTCATTTCCGATCGCGACGA
TACAAGTCAGGTTGCCAGCTGCCGCAGCAGCAGCAGTGCCCAGCACCACGAGTTCTGCACAAGGTCCCCC
AGTAAAATGATATACATTGACACCAGTGAAGATGCGGCCGTCGCTAGAGAGAGCTGCGCTGGCGACGCTG
TAGTCTTCAGAGATGGGGATGCTGTTGATTGTAGCCGTTGCTCTTTCAATGAGGGTGGATTCTTCTTGAG
ACAAAGGCTTGGCCATGGTTTAGTTCCTCACCTTGTCGTATTATACTATGCCGATATACTATGCCGATGA
TTAATTGTCAACACGTGCTGATCAGATCCGAAAATGGATATACAAGCTCCCGGGAGCTTTTTGCAAAAGC
CTAGGCCTCCAAAAAAGCCTCCTCACTACTTCTGGAATAGCTCAGAGGCAGAGGCGGCCTCGGCCTCTGC
ATAAATAAAAAAAATTAGTCAGCCATGGGGCGGAGAATGGGCGGAACTGGGCGGAGTTAGGGGCGGGATG
GGCGGAGTTAGGGGCGGGACTATGGTTGCTGACTAATTGAGATGCATGCTTTGCATACTTCTGCCTGCTG
GGGAGCCTGGGGACTTTCCACACCTGGTTGCTGACTAATTGAGATGCATGCTTTGCATACTTCTGCCTGC
TGGGGAGCCTGGGGACTTTCCACACCCTAACTGACACACATTCCACAGAATTCACTGACTCGCTGCGCTC
GGTCGTTCGGCTGCGGCGAGCGGTATCAGCTCACTCAAAGGCGGTAATACGGTTATCCACAGAATCAGGG
GATAACGCAGGAAAGAACATGTAAGTGATCTCCAAAAAATAAGTACTTTTTGACTGTAAATAAAATTGTA
AGGAGTAAAAAGTACTTTTTTTTCTAAAAAAATGTAATTAAGTAAAAGTAAAAGTATTGATTTTTAATTG
TACTCAAGTAAAGTAAAAATCCCCAAAAATAATACTTAAGTACAGTAATCAAGTAAAATTACTCAAGTAC
TTTACACCTCTGCATGTGAGCAAAAGGCCAGCAAAAGGCCAGGAACCGTAAAAAGGCCGCGTTGCTGGCG
TTTTTCCATAGGCTCCGCCCCCCTGACGAGCATCACAAAAATCGACGCTCAAGTCAGAGGTGGCGAAACC
CGACAGGACTATAAAGATACCAGGCGTTTCCCCCTGGAAGCTCCCTCGTGCGCTCTCCTGTTCCGACCCT
GCCGCTTACCGGATACCTGTCCGCCTTTCTCCCTTCGGGAAGCGTGGCGCTTTCTCATAGCTCACGCTGT
AGGTATCTCAGTTCGGTGTAGGTCGTTCGCTCCAAGCTGGGCTGTGTGCACGAACCCCCCGTTCAGCCCG
ACCGCTGCGCCTTATCCGGTAACTATCGTCTTGAGTCCAACCCGGTAAGACACGACTTATCGCCACTGGC
AGCAGCCACTGGTAACAGGATTAGCAGAGCGAGGTATGTAGGCGGTGCTACAGAGTTCTTGAAGTGGTGG
CCTAACTACGGCTACACTAGAAGAACAGTATTTGGTATCTGCGCTCTGCTGAAGCCAGTTACCTTCGGAA
AAAGAGTTGGTAGCTCTTGATCCGGCAAACAAACCACCGCTGGTAGCGGTGGTTTTTTTGTTTGCAAGCA
GCAGATTACGCGCAGAAAAAAAGGATCTCAAGAAGATCCTTTGATCTTTTCTACGGGGTCTGACACTCAG
TGGAACGAAAACTCACGTTAAGGGATTTTGGTCATGAGATTATCAAAAAGGATCTTCACCTAGATCCTTT
TAAATTAAAAATGAAGTTTTAAATCAATCTAAAGTATATATGAGTAAACTTGGTCTGACAGTTACCAATG
CTTAATCAGTGAGGCACCTATCTCAGCGATCTGTCTATTTCGTTCATCCATAGTTGCCTGACTCCCCGTC
GTGTAGATAACTACGATACGGGAGGGCTTACCATCTGGCCCCAGTGCTGCAATGATACCGCGGGACCCAC
GCTCACCGGCTCCAGATTTATCAGCAATAAACCAGCCAGCCGGAAGGGCCGAGCGCAGAAGTGGTCCTGC
AACTTTATCCGCCTCCATCCAGTCTATTAATTGTTGCCGGGAAGCTAGAGTAAGTAGTTCGCCAGTTAAT
AGTTTGCGCAACGTTGTTGCCATTGCTACAGGCATCGTGGTGTCACGCTCGTCGTTTGGTATGGCTTCAT
TCAGCTCCGGTTCCCAACGATCAAGGCGAGTTACATGATCCCCCATGTTGTGCAAAAAAGCGGTTAGCTC
CTTCGGTCCTCCGATCGTTGTCAGAAGTAAGTTGGCCGCAGTGTTATCACTCATGGTTATGGCAGCACTG
CATAATTCTCTTACTGTCATGCCATCCGTAAGATGCTTTTCTGTGACTGGTGAGTACTCAACCAAGTCAT
TCTGAGAATAGTGTATGCGGCGACCGAGTTGCTCTTGCCCGGCGTCAATACGGGATAATACCGCGCCACA
TAGCAGAACTTTAAAAGTGCTCATCATTGGAAAACGTTCTTCGGGGCGAAAACTCTCAAGGATCTTACCG
CTGTTGAGATCCAGTTCGATGTAACCCACTCGTGCACCCAACTGATCTTCAGCATCTTTTACTTTCACCA
GCGTTTCTGGGTGAGCAAAAACAGGAAGGCAAAATGCCGCAAAAAAGGGAATAAGGGCGACACGGAAATG
TTGAATACTCATACTCTTCCTTTTTCAATATTATTGAAGCATTTATCAGGGTTATTGTCTCATGAGCGGA
TACATATTTGAATGTATTTAGAAAAATAAACAAATAGGGGTTCCGCGCACATTTCCCCGAAAAGTGCCAC
CTGACGTCGACGGATCGGGAGATCGATCTCCCGATCCCCTAGGGTCGACTCTCAGTACAATCTGCTCTGA
TGCCGCATAGTTAAGCCAGTATCTGCTCCCTGCTTGTGTGTTGGAGGTCGCTGAGTAGTGCGCGAGCAAA
ATTTAAGCTACAACAAGGCAAGGCTTGACCGACAATTGCATGAAGAATCTGCTTAGGGTTAGGCGTTTTG
CGCTGCTTCGCGATGTACGGGCCAGATATACGCGGGTACCGGCATATGGTTCTTGACAGAGGTGTAAAAA
GTACTCAAAAATTTTACTCAAGTGAAAGTACAAGTACTTAGGGAAAATTTTACTCAATTAAAAGTAAAAG
TATCTGGCTAGAATCTTACTTGAGTAAAAGTAAAAAAGTACTCCATTAAAATTGTACTTGAGTATTAACG
CGTTGACATTGATTATTGACTAGTTATTAATAGTAATCAATTACGGGGTCATTAGTTCATAGCCCATATA
TGGAGTTCCGCGTTACATAACTTACGGTAAATGGCCCGCCTGGCTGACCGCCCAACGACCCCCGCCCATT
GACGTCAATAATGACGTATGTTCCCATAGTAACGCCAATAGGGACTTTCCATTGACGTCAATGGGTGGAG
TATTTACGGTAAACTGCCCACTTGGCAGTACATCAAGTGTATCATATGCCAAGTACGCCCCCTATTGACG
TCAATGACGGTAAATGGCCCGCCTGGCATTATGCCCAGTACATGACCTTATGGGACTTTCCTACTTGGCA
GTACATCTACGTATTAGTCATCGCTATTACCATGGTGATGCGGTTTTGGCAGTACATCAATGGGCGTGGA
TAGCGGTTTGACTCACGGGGATTTCCAAGTCTCCACCCCATTGACGTCAATGGGAGTTTGTTTTGGCACC
AAAATCAACGGGACTTTCCAAAATGTCGTAACAACTCCGCCCCATTGACGCAAATGGGCGGTAGGCGTGT
ACGGTGGGAGGTCTATATAAGC
